>Addgene plasmid #123009 | Palm A-DR | addgene full sequence | sequence record 248902 | Addgene NGS Result
TAATACGACTCACTATAGGGCGAATTGGGCCCGACGTCGCATGCTCCCGGCCGCCATGGCGGCCGCGGGA
ATTCGATTGATGGGTCGGGGGATGGGACGACGACTGCAACTGTTTTAGCTCAATATATGATTAATAAAGG
TTTTAAATTTGTTGAATCTGGTTCTAAAGCAGTTCTTCTTAGAGAAGGTATTTTAAAAGCTGCTGATTTA
GTGTCTAAAAAACTTTTAGAAAAATCAAAATCTGTCGTAACGCAAGAAGATATTGAAAATATTGCTTCTA
TTTCTTCAGGACAAAAATCAATAGGTAAAATTATAGCTTCTGCTATGGAAAAAGTTACTAAAAAAGGTGT
TATTAGTGTTGATGAATCTAAAGGTTTTGAAACAGAATTAGAAGTTGTTCAGGGTATGAAATATGATAAA
GGTTATGTTTCTCCTCATTTTATTACTAATAAAGAGAATATGTCTATTGATTTAGAAAAAGTATCTATTT
TAGTTACTGATCATAAAATAAATAATATACACGAAATTCGTTTTTTGTTAGAAGAAATAGTTAAATCTTC
TGTTCCTTTGTTAATTATTGCTGATTCTTTTGAAACAGATGTTATTAATTCTTTAGTTTTTAATAAAATA
AGTGGAGTTTTTAATGTTGTTGCTACTGAAGCCCCAGGTTTTGGCGACAATCAAATCACTAGTGAATTCG
CGGCCGCCTGCAGGTCGACCATATGGGAGAGCTCCCAACGCGTTGGATGCATAGCTTGAGTATTCTATAG
TGTCACCTAAATAGCTTGGCGTAATCATGGTCATAGCTGTTTCCTGTGTGAAATTGTTATCCGCTCACAA
TTCCACACAACATACGAGCCGGAAGCATAAAGTGTAAAGCCTGGGGTGCCTAATGAGTGAGCTAACTCAC
ATTAATTGCGTTGCGCTCACTGCCCGCTTTCCAGTCGGGAAACCTGTCGTGCCAGCTGCATTAATGAATC
GGCCAACGCGCGGGGAGAGGCGGTTTGCGTATTGGGCGCTCTTCCGCTTCCTCGCTCACTGACTCGCTGC
GCTCGGTCGTTCGGCTGCGGCGAGCGGTATCAGCTCACTCAAAGGCGGTAATACGGTTATCCACAGAATC
AGGGGATAACGCAGGAAAGAACATGTGAGCAAAAGGCCAGCAAAAGGCCAGGAACCGTAAAAAGGCCGCG
TTGCTGGCGTTTTTCCATAGGCTCCGCCCCCCTGACGAGCATCACAAAAATCGACGCTCAAGTCAGAGGT
GGCGAAACCCGACAGGACTATAAAGATACCAGGCGTTTCCCCCTGGAAGCTCCCTCGTGCGCTCTCCTGT
TCCGACCCTGCCGCTTACCGGATACCTGTCCGCCTTTCTCCCTTCGGGAAGCGTGGCGCTTTCTCATAGC
TCACGCTGTAGGTATCTCAGTTCGGTGTAGGTCGTTCGCTCCAAGCTGGGCTGTGTGCACGAACCCCCCG
TTCAGCCCGACCGCTGCGCCTTATCCGGTAACTATCGTCTTGAGTCCAACCCGGTAAGACACGACTTATC
GCCACTGGCAGCAGCCACTGGTAACAGGATTAGCAGAGCGAGGTATGTAGGCGGTGCTACAGAGTTCTTG
AAGTGGTGGCCTAACTACGGCTACACTAGAAGAACAGTATTTGGTATCTGCGCTCTGCTGAAGCCAGTTA
CCTTCGGAAAAAGAGTTGGTAGCTCTTGATCCGGCAAACAAACCACCGCTGGTAGCGGTGGTTTTTTTGT
TTGCAAGCAGCAGATTACGCGCAGAAAAAAAGGATCTCAAGAAGATCCTTTGATCTTTTCTACGGGGTCT
GACGCTCAGTGGAACGAAAACTCACGTTAAGGGATTTTGGTCATGAGATTATCAAAAAGGATCTTCACCT
AGATCCTTTTAAATTAAAAATGAAGTTTTAAATCAATCTAAAGTATATATGAGTAAACTTGGTCTGACAG
TTACCAATGCTTAATCAGTGAGGCACCTATCTCAGCGATCTGTCTATTTCGTTCATCCATAGTTGCCTGA
CTCCCCGTCGTGTAGATAACTACGATACGGGAGGGCTTACCATCTGGCCCCAGTGCTGCAATGATACCGC
GAGACCCACGCTCACCGGCTCCAGATTTATCAGCAATAAACCAGCCAGCCGGAAGGGCCGAGCGCAGAAG
TGGTCCTGCAACTTTATCCGCCTCCATCCAGTCTATTAATTGTTGCCGGGAAGCTAGAGTAAGTAGTTCG
CCAGTTAATAGTTTGCGCAACGTTGTTGCCATTGCTACAGGCATCGTGGTGTCACGCTCGTCGTTTGGTA
TGGCTTCATTCAGCTCCGGTTCCCAACGATCAAGGCGAGTTACATGATCCCCCATGTTGTGCAAAAAAGC
GGTTAGCTCCTTCGGTCCTCCGATCGTTGTCAGAAGTAAGTTGGCCGCAGTGTTATCACTCATGGTTATG
GCAGCACTGCATAATTCTCTTACTGTCATGCCATCCGTAAGATGCTTTTCTGTGACTGGTGAGTACTCAA
CCAAGTCATTCTGAGAATAGTGTATGCGGCGACCGAGTTGCTCTTGCCCGGCGTCAATACGGGATAATAC
CGCGCCACATAGCAGAACTTTAAAAGTGCTCATCATTGGAAAACGTTCTTCGGGGCGAAAACTCTCAAGG
ATCTTACCGCTGTTGAGATCCAGTTCGATGTAACCCACTCGTGCACCCAACTGATCTTCAGCATCTTTTA
CTTTCACCAGCGTTTCTGGGTGAGCAAAAACAGGAAGGCAAAATGCCGCAAAAAAGGGAATAAGGGCGAC
ACGGAAATGTTGAATACTCATACTCTTCCTTTTTCAATATTATTGAAGCATTTATCAGGGTTATTGTCTC
ATGAGCGGATACATATTTGAATGTATTTAGAAAAATAAACAAATAGGGGTTCCGCGCACATTTCCCCGAA
AAGTGCCACCTGATGCGGTGTGAAATACCGCACAGATGCGTAAGGAGAAAATACCGCATCAGGAAATTGT
AAGCGTTAATATTTTGTTAAAATTCGCGTTAAATTTTTGTTAAATCAGCTCATTTTTTAACCAATAGGCC
GAAATCGGCAAAATCCCTTATAAATCAAAAGAATAGACCGAGATAGGGT
[37 nt withheld, positions 3130-3166]
AAAGAACGTGGACTCCAACGTCAAAGG
[49 nt withheld, positions 3194-3242]
T
[91 nt withheld, positions 3244-3334]
G
[124 nt withheld, positions 3336-3459]
CCATTCGCCATTCAGGCTGCGCAACTGTTGGGAAGGGCGATCGGTGCGGGCCTCTTCGCTATTACGCCAG
CTGGCGAAAGGGGGATGTGCTGCAAGGCGATTAAGTTGGGTAACGCCAGGGTTTTCCCAGTCACGACGTT
GTAAAACGACGGCCAGTGAATTG
Features (pLannotate 1.2.2; 14 found; start..end, strand, type, name):
      1..19      +  promoter       T7 promoter: promoter for bacteriophage T7 RNA polymerase
     79..684     +  CDS            groL (fragment): CH60_ACHLI - Also known as groEL From Acholeplasma laidlawii (strain PG-8A).
    690..752     -  CDS            VESPI_VESMG (fragment): Experimental evidence at protein level: Swiss-Prot protein existence level 1. Shows contractile activity on isolated ileum smooth muscle. From Vespa magnifica (Hornet).
    764..782     -  promoter       SP6 promoter: promoter for bacteriophage SP6 RNA polymerase
    824..840     -  protein_bind   lac operator: The lac repressor binds to the lac operator to inhibit transcription in E. coli. This inhibition can be relieved by adding lactose or isopropyl-β-D-thiogalactopyranoside (IPTG). lac repressor encoded by lacI
    848..878     -  promoter       lac promoter: promoter for the E. coli lac operon
    893..914     -  protein_bind   CAP binding site: CAP binding activates transcription in the presence of cAMP. E. coli catabolite activator protein
    927..1019    -  CDS            lacI (fragment): lac repressor; lacI; The lac repressor binds to the lac operator to inhibit transcription in E. coli. This inhibition can be relieved by adding lactose or isopropyl-β-D-thiogalactopyranoside (IPTG).
   1202..1790    -  rep_origin     ori: high-copy-number ColE1/pMB1/pBR322/pUC origin of replication
   1961..2821    -  CDS            AmpR: β-lactamase; bla; confers resistance to ampicillin, carbenicillin, and related antibiotics
   2822..2926    -  promoter       AmpR promoter: bla
   2953..3003    +  misc_feature   bom (fragment): basis of mobility region from pBR322
   3031..3459    -  rep_origin     f1 ori (sequence partly withheld): f1 bacteriophage origin of replication; arrow indicates direction of (+) strand synthesis
   3463..3620    -  CDS            lacZα (fragment): LacZα fragment of β-galactosidase; lacZ fragment
