[The description below was written by a language model from this plasmid's Addgene catalogue record and pLannotate feature annotations shown in this document.]
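Description:
Palm A-DR is a small bacterial cloning plasmid (about 3.6 kb by the sequenced record) built on the commercial pGEM-T Easy T-vector. It carries a PCR-amplified fragment of the chaperonin-60 (cpn60, groEL) gene from a phytoplasma. The insert is the "universal target" region of cpn60, recorded as 552 bp, and the depositor notes that it was introduced by T-vector cloning of a PCR product. Automated annotation identifies this region as a groL/groEL fragment by similarity to the Acholeplasma laidlawii protein, which fits a phytoplasma origin because the two groups are related. A short neighbouring hit to a hornet peptide is almost certainly a spurious match within the polylinker rather than a real payload. The record does not state the specific phytoplasma strain or host plant beyond what the plasmid name may suggest.

The insert sits in the multiple cloning site and interrupts lacZα, so only lacZα fragments are annotated, alongside the lac promoter, lac operator and CAP binding site that normally support blue/white screening. Opposing T7 and SP6 promoters flank the insert and could drive in vitro transcription of either strand, but no expression of a functional protein is intended. The plasmid is maintained in E. coli at high copy number through a ColE1/pUC-type origin and selected with ampicillin via the β-lactamase gene and its own promoter. An f1 origin allows production of single-stranded DNA.

The stated use is as a defined positive-control template for developing and validating molecular diagnostic assays that detect phytoplasmas through the cpn60 universal target.
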