Addgene plasmid #123009: Palm A-DR
Purpose: contains the chaperonin-60 universal target from phytoplasma baceria; used as a control for development of molecular diagnostic assays
Depositing lab: Tim Dumonceaux. Depositing organization: Agriculture and Agri-Food Canada, Saskatoon, SK.
Backbone
  Vector backbone: pGEM-T Easy
  Backbone manufacturer: Promega
  Vector type: molecular diagnostic assay control
Growth in bacteria
  Bacterial resistance: Ampicillin, 100 μg/mL
  Growth temperature: 37°C
  Growth strain: DH5alpha
  Copy number: High Copy
Gene/Insert
  Gene/Insert name: chaperonin-60 universal target (alt name: MH922783)
  Insert size (bp): 552
  Cloning method: Unknown
Terms and licenses: Academic/Nonprofit Terms; Industry Terms: Not Available to Industry
Depositor comments: Cloning method is T-vector cloning of a PCR product
How to cite: Palm A-DR was a gift from Tim Dumonceaux (Addgene plasmid # 123009 ; http://n2t.net/addgene:123009 ; RRID:Addgene_123009)
