>Addgene plasmid #123009 | Palm A-DR | depositor partial sequence | sequence record 234894 | PALMADR
GCAACTGTTTTAGCTCAATATATGATTAATAAAGGTTTTAAATTTGTTGAATCTGGTTCTAAAGCAGTTC
TTCTTAGAGAAGGTATTTTAAAAGCTGCTGATTTAGTGTCTAAAAAACTTTTAGAAAAATCAAAATCTGT
CGTAACGCAAGAAGATATTGAAAATATTGCTTCTATTTCTTCAGGACAAAAATCAATAGGTAAAATTATA
GCTTCTGCTATGGAAAAAGTTACTAAAAAAGGTGTTATTAGTGTTGATGAATCTAAAGGTTTTGAAACAG
AATTAGAAGTTGTTCAGGGTATGAAATATGATAAAGGTTATGTTTCTCCTCATTTTATTACTAATAAAGA
GAATATGTCTATTGATTTAGAAAAAGTATCTATTTTAGTTACTGATCATAAAATAAATAATATACACGAA
ATTCGTTTTTTGTTAGAAGAAATAGTTAAATCTTCTGTTCCTTTGTTAATTATTGCTGATTCTTTTGAAA
CAGATGTTATTAATTCTTTAGTTTTTAATAAAATAAGTGGAGTTTTTAATGTTGTTGCTACT
